Addgene plasmid #148294: pAc5.1B-lambdaN-HA-DmBancal_192-424_AB
Purpose: Insect Expression of DmBancal_192-424
Depositing lab: Elisa Izaurralde. Depositing organization: Max Planck Institute for Developmental Biology.
Backbone
  Vector backbone: Unknown
  Vector type: Insect Expression
Growth in bacteria
  Bacterial resistance: Ampicillin, 100 μg/mL
  Growth temperature: 37°C
  Growth strain: DH5alpha
  Copy number: Low Copy
Gene/Insert
  Gene/Insert name: DmBancal_192-424
  Species: D. melanogaster (fly)
  Mutation: 7 silent and one non silent T389 to A mutation compared to the sequence of isoform C NCBI:NM_206184.2
  Entrez Gene: HnRNP-K (a.k.a. Dmel_CG13425, BL, CG13425, Dmel\CG13425, Hrb57A, Q18, bl, dhnRNP K, hnRNP K, hnRNP-A1L, l(2)k08305)
  Cloning method: Unknown
Terms and licenses: Academic/Nonprofit Terms; Industry Terms: Not Available to Industry
Depositor comments: Plasmids from this collection were made available to the research community and donated after the lab closed. Please note that the sequence provided by the depositing laboratory may be theoretical/predicted or based on Sanger sequencing results. There may be discrepancies between sequencing results obtained by Addgene and the depositor sequence. If an Addgene verified sequence is not available, please contact before placing your order to request that our lab fully sequence the plasmid.
How to cite: pAc5.1B-lambdaN-HA-DmBancal_192-424_AB was a gift from Elisa Izaurralde (Addgene plasmid # 148294 ; http://n2t.net/addgene:148294 ; RRID:Addgene_148294)
