[The description below was written by a language model from this plasmid's Addgene catalogue record and pLannotate feature annotations shown in this document.]
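Description:
pAc5.1B-lambdaN-HA-DmBancal_192-424_AB is a 6,156 nt insect expression plasmid. The catalogue lists the backbone as unknown, but the name and the annotated features point to a pAc5.1-type vector. It is propagated in E. coli through a ColE1/pUC-family origin and selected with ampicillin via the β-lactamase gene and its own promoter. The origin is annotated as a high-copy type, whereas the catalogue entry lists the plasmid as low copy. A tetracycline-resistance fragment and a short SV40 large T antigen fragment are also detected; these appear to be non-functional backbone remnants. No marker for selection in insect cells is annotated.

Expression is driven by the Drosophila melanogaster actin 5C promoter, a strong constitutive promoter commonly used in fly cell lines such as S2 cells, and terminated by an SV40 polyadenylation signal. Downstream of the promoter lie a short fragment of the bacteriophage lambda N protein (the lambdaN peptide, which binds BoxB RNA hairpins) and an HA epitope. These are followed by the insert, residues 192–424 of Drosophila Bancal, the fly hnRNP K homologue (HnRNP-K, CG13425). The insert itself is not annotated in the feature table but fits the gap between the HA tag and a vector-derived V5 tag. Whether the V5 tag is translated in frame with the insert is not stated. Relative to isoform C, the insert carries seven silent changes and one non-silent T389-to-A substitution.

The lambdaN-HA arrangement is typical of tethering assays, in which the fusion protein is recruited to a BoxB-containing reporter mRNA to test its effect on that transcript, with HA allowing detection. The record itself states only insect expression of this Bancal fragment as the purpose.
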