Features (pLannotate 1.2.2; 10 found; start..end, strand, type, name):
     56..2568    +  promoter       Ac5 promoter: Drosophila melanogaster actin 5C promoter
   2588..2653    +  CDS            N (fragment): REGN_LAMBD - Experimental evidence at protein level: Swiss-Prot protein existence level 1. Plays a role as a transcriptional antitermination factor that allows the virus to initiate its lytic phase. Activates expression of the delayed viral early genes by modifying host RNA polymerase (RNAP) into a form that is resistant to termination signals. This antitermination function requires the host NusA protein which serves to stabilize the interaction between antitermination protein N and host RNA polymerase. From Escherichia phage lambda (Bacteriophage lambda).
   2678..2704    +  CDS            3xHA (fragment): three tandem HA epitope tags
   3441..3482    +  CDS            V5 tag: epitope tag from simian virus 5
   3582..3716    -  polyA_signal   SV40 poly(A) signal: SV40 polyadenylation signal
   3739..3823    -  CDS            large T antigen (fragment): large T antigen from SV40 (simian virus 40)
   3824..4294    +  CDS            TcR (fragment): tetracycline efflux protein; tet; confers resistance to tetracycline
   4338..4926    -  rep_origin     ori: high-copy-number ColE1/pMB1/pBR322/pUC origin of replication
   5097..5957    -  CDS            AmpR: β-lactamase; bla; confers resistance to ampicillin, carbenicillin, and related antibiotics
   5958..6062    -  promoter       AmpR promoter: bla
>Addgene plasmid #148294 | pAc5.1B-lambdaN-HA-DmBancal_192-424_AB | depositor full sequence | sequence record 290742 | Full Sequence
CTTCAAGGAATTAATTCTATATTCTAAAAACACAAATGATACTTCTAAAAAAAATCATGAATGGCATCAA
CTCTGAATCAAATCTTTGCAGATGCACCTACTTCTCATTTCCACTGTCACATCATTTTTCCAGATCTCGC
TGCCTGTTATGTGGCCCACAAACCAAGACACGTTTTATGGCCATTAAAGCTGGCTGATCGTCGCCAAACA
CCAAATACATATCAATATGTACATTCGAGAAAGAAGCGATCAAAGAAGCGTCTTCGGGCGAGTAGGAGAA
TGCGGAGGAGAAGGAGAACGAGCTGATCTAGTATCTCTCCACAATCCAATGCCAACTGACCAACTGGCCA
TATTCGGAGCAATTTGAAGCCAATTTCCATCGCCTGGCGATCGCTCCATTCTTGGCTATATGTTTTTCAC
CGTTCCCGGGGCCATTTTCAAAGACTCGTCGGTAAGATAAGATTGTGTCACTCGCTGTCTCTCTTCATTT
GTCGAAGAATGCTGAGGAATTTCGCGATGACGTCGGCGAGTATTTTGAAGAATGAGAATAATTTGTATTT
ATACGAAAATCAGTTAGTGGAATTTTCTACAAAAACATGTTATCTATAGATAATTTTGTTGCAAAATATG
TTGACTATGACAAAGATTGTATGTATATACCTTTAATGTATTCTCATTTTCTTATGTATTTATAATGGCA
ATGATGATACTGATGATATTTTAAGATGATGCCAGACCACAGGCTGATTTCTGCGTCTTTTGCCGAACGC
AGTGCATGTGCGGTTGTTGTTTTTTGGAATAGTTTCAATTTTCGGACTGTCCGCTTTGATTTCAGTTTCT
TGGCTTATTCAAAAAGCAAAGTAAAGCCAAAAAAGCGAGATGGCAATACCAAATGCGGCAAAACGGTAGT
GGAAGGAAAGGGGTGCGGGGCAGCGGAAGGAAGGGTGGGGCGGGGCGTGGCGGGGTCTGTGGCTGGGCGC
GACGTCACCGACGTTGGAGCCACTCCTTTGACCATGTGTGCGTGTGTGTATTATTCGTGTCTCGCCACTC
GCCGGTTGTTTTTTTCTTTTTATCTCGCTCTCTCTAGCGCCATCTCGTACGCATGCTCAACGCACCGCAT
GTTGCCGTGTCCTTTATGCGTCATTTTGGCTCGAAATAGGCAATTATTTAAACAAAGATTAGTCAACGAA
AACGCTAAAATAAATAAGTCTACAATATGGTTACTTATTGCCATGTGTGTGCAGCCAACGATAGCAACAA
AAGCAACAACACAGTGGCTTTCCCTCTTTCACTTTTTGTTTGCAAGCGCGTGCGAGCAAGACGGCACGAC
CGGCAAACGCAATTACGCTGACAAAGAGCAGACGAAGTTTTGGCCGAAAAACATCAAGGCGCCTGATACG
AATGCATTTGCAATAACAATTGCGATATTTAATATTGTTTATGAAGCTGTTTGACTTCAAAACACACAAA
AAAAAAAATAAAACAAATTATTTGAAAGAGAATTAGGAATCGGACAGCTTATCGTTACGGGCTAACAGCA
CACCGAGACGAAATAGCTTACCTGACGTCACAGCCTCTGGAAGAACTGCCGCCAAGCAGAGAGAGAGAGA
AAAAGAGGGAGAGCAGCTTAGACCGCATGTGCTTGTGTGTGAGGCGTCTCTCTCTTCGTCTCCTGTTTGC
GCAAACGCATAGACTGCACTGAGAAAATCGATTACCTATTTTTTATGAATGAATATTTGCACTATTACTA
TTCAAAACTATTAAGATAGCAATCACATTCAATAGCCAAATACTATACCACCTGAGCGATGCAACGAAAT
GATCAATTTGAGCAAAAATGCTGCATATTTAGGACGGCATCATTATAGAAATGCTTCTTGCTGTGTACTT
TTCTCTCGTCTGGCAGCTGTTTCGCCGTTATTGTTAAAACCGGCTTAAGTTAGGTGTGTTTTCTACGACT
AGTGATGCCCCTACTAGAAGATGTGTGTTGCACAAATGTCCCTGAATAACCAATTTGAAGTGCAGATAGC
AGTAAACGTAAGCTAATATGAATATTATTTAACTGTAATGTTTTAATATCGCTGGACATTACTAATAAAC
CCACTATAAACACATGTACATATGTATGTTTTGGCATACAATGAGTAGTTGGGGAAAAAATGTGTAAAAG
CACCGTGACCATCACAGCATAAAGATAACCAGCTGAAGTATCGAATATGAGTAACCCCCAAATTGAATCA
CATGCCGCAACTGATAGGACCCATGGAAGTACACTCTTCATGGCGATATACAAGACACACACAAGCACGA
ACACCCAGTTGCGGAGGAAATTCTCCGTAAATGAAAACCCAATCGGCGAACAATTCATACCCATATATGG
TAAAAGTTTTGAACGCGACTTGAGAGCGGAGAGCATTGCGGCTGATAAGGTTTTAGCGCTAAGCGGGCTT
TATAAAACGGGCTGCGGGACCAGTTTTCATATCACTACCGTTTGAGTTCTTGTGCTGTGTGGATACTCCT
CCCGACACAAAGCCGCTCCATCAGCCAGCAGTCGTCTAATCCAGAGACCCCGGATCGGGGTACCAACATG
GACGCACAAACACGACGACGTGAGCGTCGCGCTGAGAAACAAGCTCAATGGAAAGCTGCAAACGGTGGAT
CTCCTCCACATATGGCTTACCCATACGATGTTCCAGATTACGCTCCTCCAAGCTTAGCCGATGAGTACGG
TGGCTATGGCACTGGAAGTGGCAGTACCCGTCCAAGTCAGCGGGGAAACAATCGTAACGGAGGAGGCGCT
GGAGGTGTTGCCGGCGGCGCAGCCGGTGGCAATGGTGGAGGATTCAATGCTGGCGGTGCACGCGGCAATG
CTGGCGGACGTGGCGGAGCTGATCGCTTCGGCGGCGCCGCTGGTGGAGCTGTGGCCGGTGCTGGAATGGG
ACAGCGCGACAATCCGTTCATTAATCCGTGGGCAAATGGCGGTGGCGGTGATGTAGATGGTTTTGGCAAC
AACGCTGGTGGTGCTGGTGGATTTGCCGGTAACAGCTTTGGCGGTGGCGCCGGTGGACCATTCGGAGGTG
GTAGCTTTGGCAACAACGGTTTTGGAGGTGGACCCAGCGACTTTGGCGGAAATTCCGGAAACTTTGGACA
GGCCCAGGGCACTAACAGTCTGCCAAGCCTTGGTAGCTTTAGCCAGAACCAGGGTGGCACTAGCAGCCTG
CCCAGCTTGGGCAGCTTTGGTCAGAATCCAGGTGGACCCGGTGGATTGGGTAACGGACTGAGTGGCGGTG
CTAATGGTGGCGTTGGAGCCCTGGGTGGTGCTAATGGAGCCGGTGGCTTTAATGCTGTCGGTGGAGCTAA
CGGTGGGCCGAATGGCAGCCCAAATGCCGCGACAAATGTGCCTCAGGGTCATGATTAATCTAGAGGGCCC
GCGGTTCGAAGGTAAGCCTATCCCTAACCCTCTCCTCGGTCTCGATTCTACGCGTACCGGTCATCATCAC
CATCACCATTGAGTTTAAACCCGCTGATCAGCCTCGACTGTGCCTTCTAAGGCCTGAGCTCGCTGATCAG
CCTCGATCGAGGATCCAGACATGATAAGATACATTGATGAGTTTGGACAAACCACAACTAGAATGCAGTG
AAAAAAATGCTTTATTTGTGAAATTTGTGATGCTATTGCTTTATTTGTAACCATTATAAGCTGCAATAAA
CAAGTTAACAACAACAATTGCATTCATTTTATGTTTCAGGTTCAGGGGGAGGTGTGGGAGGTTTTTTAAA
GCAAGTAAAACCTCTACAAATGTGGTATGGCTGATTATGATCAGTCGACCGATGCCCTTGAGAGCCTTCA
ACCCAGTCAGCTCCTTCCGGTGGGCGCGGGGCATGACTATCGTCGCCGCACTTATGACTGTCTTCTTTAT
CATGCAACTCGTAGGACAGGTGCCGGCAGCGCTCTGGGTCATTTTCGGCGAGGACCGCTTTCGCTGGAGC
GCGACGATGATCGGCCTGTCGCTTGCGGTATTCGGAATCTTGCACGCCCTCGCTCAAGCCTTCGTCACTG
GTCCCGCCACCAAACGTTTCGGCGAGAAGCAGGCCATTATCGCCGGCATGGCGGCCGACGCGCTGGGCTA
CGTCTTGCTGGCGTTCGCGACGCGAGGCTGGATGGCCTTCCCCATTATGATTCTTCTCGCTTCCGGCGGC
ATCGGGATGCCCGCGTTGCAGGCCATGCTGTCCAGGCAGGTAGATGACGACCATCAGGGACAGCTTCAAG
GATCGCTCGCGGCTCTTACCAGCCAGCAAAAGGCCAGGAACCGTAAAAAGGCCGCGTTGCTGGCGTTTTT
CCATAGGCTCCGCCCCCCTGACGAGCATCACAAAAATCGACGCTCAAGTCAGAGGTGGCGAAACCCGACA
GGACTATAAAGATACCAGGCGTTTCCCCCTGGAAGCTCCCTCGTGCGCTCTCCTGTTCCGACCCTGCCGC
TTACCGGATACCTGTCCGCCTTTCTCCCTTCGGGAAGCGTGGCGCTTTCTCAATGCTCACGCTGTAGGTA
TCTCAGTTCGGTGTAGGTCGTTCGCTCCAAGCTGGGCTGTGTGCACGAACCCCCCGTTCAGCCCGACCGC
TGCGCCTTATCCGGTAACTATCGTCTTGAGTCCAACCCGGTAAGACACGACTTATCGCCACTGGCAGCAG
CCACTGGTAACAGGATTAGCAGAGCGAGGTATGTAGGCGGTGCTACAGAGTTCTTGAAGTGGTGGCCTAA
CTACGGCTACACTAGAAGGACAGTATTTGGTATCTGCGCTCTGCTGAAGCCAGTTACCTTCGGAAAAAGA
GTTGGTAGCTCTTGATCCGGCAAACAAACCACCGCTGGTAGCGGTGGTTTTTTTGTTTGCAAGCAGCAGA
TTACGCGCAGAAAAAAAGGATCTCAAGAAGATCCTTTGATCTTTTCTACGGGGTCTGACGCTCAGTGGAA
CGAAAACTCACGTTAAGGGATTTTGGTCATGAGATTATCAAAAAGGATCTTCACCTAGATCCTTTTAAAT
TAAAAATGAAGTTTTAAATCAATCTAAAGTATATATGAGTAAACTTGGTCTGACAGTTACCAATGCTTAA
TCAGTGAGGCACCTATCTCAGCGATCTGTCTATTTCGTTCATCCATAGTTGCCTGACTCCCCGTCGTGTA
GATAACTACGATACGGGAGGGCTTACCATCTGGCCCCAGTGCTGCAATGATACCGCGAGACCCACGCTCA
CCGGCTCCAGATTTATCAGCAATAAACCAGCCAGCCGGAAGGGCCGAGCGCAGAAGTGGTCCTGCAACTT
TATCCGCCTCCATCCAGTCTATTAATTGTTGCCGGGAAGCTAGAGTAAGTAGTTCGCCAGTTAATAGTTT
GCGCAACGTTGTTGCCATTGCTGCAGGCATCGTGGTGTCACGCTCGTCGTTTGGTATGGCTTCATTCAGC
TCCGGTTCCCAACGATCAAGGCGAGTTACATGATCCCCCATGTTGTGCAAAAAAGCGGTTAGCTCCTTCG
GTCCTCCGATCGTTGTCAGAAGTAAGTTGGCCGCAGTGTTATCACTCATGGTTATGGCAGCACTGCATAA
TTCTCTTACTGTCATGCCATCCGTAAGATGCTTTTCTGTGACTGGTGAGTACTCAACCAAGTCATTCTGA
GAATAGTGTATGCGGCGACCGAGTTGCTCTTGCCCGGCGTCAACACGGGATAATACCGCGCCACATAGCA
GAACTTTAAAAGTGCTCATCATTGGAAAACGTTCTTCGGGGCGAAAACTCTCAAGGATCTTACCGCTGTT
GAGATCCAGTTCGATGTAACCCACTCGTGCACCCAACTGATCTTCAGCATCTTTTACTTTCACCAGCGTT
TCTGGGTGAGCAAAAACAGGAAGGCAAAATGCCGCAAAAAAGGGAATAAGGGCGACACGGAAATGTTGAA
TACTCATACTCTTCCTTTTTCAATATTATTGAAGCATTTATCAGGGTTATTGTCTCATGAGCGGATACAT
ATTTGAATGTATTTAGAAAAATAAACAAATAGGGGTTCCGCGCACATTTCCCCGAAAAGTGCCACCTGAC
GTCTAAGAAACCATTATTATCATGACATTAACCTATAAAAATAGGCGTATCACGAGGCCCTTTCGT
